Addgene plasmid #227551: pEPDG1CB0003
Purpose: Level 1 - Position 1 with 35S promoter and terminator for plant expression
Depositing lab: Nicola Patron. Depositing organization: Earlham Institute. Publication: Biosynthesis and bioactivity of anti-inflammatory triterpenoids in Calendula officinalis. Golubova D, Salmon M, Su H, Tansley C, Kaithakottil GG, Linsmith G, Schudoma C, Swarbreck D, O'Connell MA, Patron NJ. Nat Commun. 2025 Jul 28;16(1):6941. doi: 10.1038/s41467-025-62269-w. PubMed 40721615.
Backbone
  Vector backbone: pICH47732
  Vector type: Plant Expression
Growth in bacteria
  Bacterial resistance: Ampicillin, 100 μg/mL
  Growth temperature: 37°C
  Growth strain: DH5alpha
  Copy number: High Copy
Gene/Insert
  Gene/Insert name: 35Sshort_TMV_CoACT3_35S
  Species: Calendula officinalis
  Mutation: BsaI sites removed by silent mutation
  Promoter: 35Sshort_TMV (pICH51277)
  Cloning method: Restriction Enzyme; 5′ cloning site BsaI (destroyed during cloning); 3′ cloning site BsaI (destroyed during cloning)
Terms and licenses: Academic/Nonprofit Terms; Industry Terms: Not Available to Industry
How to cite: pEPDG1CB0003 was a gift from Nicola Patron (Addgene plasmid # 227551 ; http://n2t.net/addgene:227551 ; RRID:Addgene_227551)
