[The description below was written by a language model from this plasmid's Addgene catalogue record and pLannotate feature annotations shown in this document.]
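Description:
pEPDG1CB0003 is a Golden Gate/MoClo-style Level 1, Position 1 plant expression construct built in the pICH47732 acceptor backbone. It is a binary vector: the expression cassette lies between nopaline-type left and right T-DNA border repeats, so it can be transferred into plant cells by Agrobacterium. The backbone combines a high-copy ColE1/pUC-type origin for propagation in E. coli with the broad-host-range IncP oriV and its trfA replication initiator gene, which support maintenance in Agrobacterium. Selection in bacteria is by ampicillin resistance (β-lactamase under its own promoter). No plant selectable marker is annotated within the T-DNA.

The insert is a single transcriptional unit, 35Sshort_TMV_CoACT3_35S. A short cauliflower mosaic virus 35S promoter, a strong constitutive plant promoter, is coupled to the tobacco mosaic virus Ω 5' leader, which acts as a translational enhancer. These drive the CoACT3 coding sequence from Calendula officinalis, followed by the CaMV 35S polyadenylation signal/terminator. The coding sequence itself is not annotated in the feature table but occupies the gap between the Ω leader and the terminator. The short "SET1" fragment there, like the "TetR" fragment in the backbone, is probably a spurious annotation match. Internal BsaI sites in the gene were removed by silent mutation to allow assembly, and the flanking BsaI cloning sites were destroyed on assembly.

The record does not state the function of CoACT3. The associated work concerns triterpenoid biosynthesis in Calendula, so the plasmid is likely used for constitutive expression of this gene in plants, either directly or after assembly with other Level 1 units into multigene constructs.
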