Features (pLannotate 1.2.2; 13 found; start..end, strand, type, name):
    109..454     +  promoter       CaMV 35S promoter: strong constitutive promoter from cauliflower mosaic virus
    406..452     +  promoter       minimal CaMV 35S promoter: minimal 35S promoter from cauliflower mosaic virus
    483..536     +  misc_feature   TMV Ω: translational enhancer from the tobacco mosaic virus 5'-leader sequence (Gallie et al., 1988)
   1615..1632    +  CDS            SET1 (fragment): solubility-enhancement tag derived from T7 phage gene 10B
   1667..1841    +  polyA_signal   CaMV poly(A) signal: cauliflower mosaic virus polyadenylation signal
   1886..1910    +  misc_feature   RB T-DNA repeat: right border repeat from nopaline C58 T-DNA
   2022..2042    -  CDS            TetR (fragment): tetracycline resistance regulatory protein; tetR
   2069..3214    -  CDS            trfA: TRFA_ECOLX - Experimental evidence at protein level: Swiss-Prot protein existence level 1. Also involved in plasmid copy number control, promoting intermolecular coupling of protein bound iterons at oriV, which inhibits replication initiation. From Escherichia coli.
   3550..4138    -  rep_origin     ori: high-copy-number ColE1/pMB1/pBR322/pUC origin of replication
   4309..5169    -  CDS            AmpR: β-lactamase; bla; confers resistance to ampicillin, carbenicillin, and related antibiotics
   5170..5274    -  promoter       AmpR promoter: bla
   5361..5992    -  rep_origin     oriV: incP origin of replication
   6084..6108    +  misc_feature   LB T-DNA repeat: left border repeat from nopaline C58 T-DNA
>Addgene plasmid #227551 | pEPDG1CB0003 | addgene full sequence | sequence record 455228 | Addgene NGS Result
TGTGAAGACAATGCCGAATTCGGATCCGGAGGTCAACATGGTGGAGCACGACACTCTGGTCTACTCCAAA
AATGTCAAAGATACAGTCTCAGAAGATCAAAGGGCTATTGAGACTTTTCAACAAAGGATAATTTCGGGAA
ACCTCCTCGGATTCCATTGCCCAGCTATCTGTCACTTCATCGAAAGGACAGTAGAAAAGGAAGGTGGCTC
CTACAAATGCCATCATTGCGATAAAGGAAAGGCTATCATTCAAGATCTCTCTGCCGACAGTGGTCCCAAA
GATGGACCCCCACCCACGAGGAGCATCGTGGAAAAAGAAGAGGTTCCAACCACGTCTACAAAGCAAGTGG
ATTGATGTGACATCTCCACTGACGTAAGGGATGACGCACAATCCCACTATCCTTCGCAAGACCCTTCCTC
TATATAAGGAAGTTCATTTCATTTGGAGAGGACACGCTCGAGTATAAGAGCTCATTTTTACAACAATTAC
CAACAACAACAAACAACAAACAACATTACAATTACATTTACAATTATCGATACAATGGAGGGAGAGATGA
AAAACATGATATTTGTATGGGCAACAGCGTTTGGATCTCTCTTCATCTGCCACAAAATCACCAAAGTTAC
TGCACCAGGTACAAGTCGCTTATGCGCATTCATCCCTGTGGTTTGCATCTTCTTATACCTCCCCCTCCGG
CTTACAACTGTTCATTTCGCCGGCACAACCTCTTTCTTCATCTCTTGGCTTGCAAACTTCAAATTGATTT
TGCTTGCTTTCAATAAAGGCCCTCTGTTTTCAAATCCACCCCTTCCTTTCTCCAAATTCATCCTCACCGC
TTGTGTTCCCATTAAAATTTCATCTCATAGATCTGATTCTGAACCCAAAAAATCACCGACGGCGATCAAA
TACTCCCTCAAGTTTATGGTGTTTCTTCTGTTGCTTAAAGTGTATGAATACGACGATCAATTTCATCCTC
TCATCAGAATGACTCTGTTTTGTGTTCATTTATATGTGGCTCTAGACCTAGGTTTAGCCATGGTTGCATA
CCTGGCTCGATCCATCACTGGATTCGAACTCGAACCACAGTTCGATGAACCTTACCTGGCTACATCTCTA
CAAGACTTTTGGGGAAAGAGGTGGAATCTAATGGTCACGGGTATACTACACCCTGCCGTGTACCTACCCG
TCCGAGCAATTTCCGGTAGGTTTCTGACCAAAAAGCGGGCCGCACTTCCTGCTCTTATGTTTTCGTTTAT
CGTATCCGGGCTGATGCACGAGTTGATTTTTTATTACATTGGGCGATTGAAGCCCACATGGGAAGTCACG
GGGTTCTTCGTCATTCATGGCGTGCTGGTGAGTATGGAGGTGGTGGTAAAAAGGGCGGTAGATGGAAGAT
TCCATCTGCCAGCTGCGGTTTCCAGGCCGCTGGCGTTGGGTTTGGTGATCGCCACCAGCTTCTGGTTATT
CTTTCCGCCGTTCCTGCGGTTTGATTCGGAAGTCCGATTATGTGAAGAATTTCTCGCCTTCATGGAACTT
GTCCGTCGTGGACGGTTTGTTGGCCCAAAGGACGTCTTTTGCCCTTACTTTAGACGCGGTTCGTAAGTCG
ACCGGCTGCTAACAAAGCCCGAGCTTCTCTAGCTAGAGTCGATCGACAAGCTCGAGTTTCTCCATAATAA
TGTGTGAGTAGTTCCCAGATAAGGGAATTAGGGTTCCTATAGGGTTTCGCTCATGTGTTGAGCATATAAG
AAACCCTTAGTATGTATTTGTATTTGTAAAATACTTCTATCAATAAAATTTCTAATTCCTAAAACCAAAA
TCCAGTACTAAAATCCAGATCGCTGCAATTGTCTTCTGCACGAAGTGGTTTAAACTATCAGTGTTTGACA
GGATATATTGGCGGGTAAACCTAAGAGAAAAGAGCGTTTATTAGAATAATCGGATATTTAAAAGGGCGTG
AAAAGGTTTATCCGTTCGTCCATTTGTATGTGCATGCCAACCACAGGGTTCCCCAGATCAGGCGCTGGCT
GCTGAACCCCCAGCCGGAACTGACCCCACAAGGCCCTAGCGTTTGCAATGCACCAGGTCATCATTGACCC
AGGCGTGTTCCACCAGGCCGCTGCCTCGCAACTCTTCGCAGGCTTCGCCGACCTGCTCGCGCCACTTCTT
CACGCGGGTGGAATCCGATCCGCACATGAGGCGGAAGGTTTCCAGCTTGAGCGGGTACGGCTCCCGGTGC
GAGCTGAAATAGTCGAACATCCGTCGGGCCGTCGGCGACAGCTTGCGGTACTTCTCCCATATGAATTTCG
TGTAGTGGTCGCCAGCAAACAGCACGACGATTTCCTCGTCGATCAGGACCTGGCAACGGGACGTTTTCTT
GCCACGGTCCAGGACGCGGAAGCGGTGCAGCAGCGACACCGATTCCAGGTGCCCAACGCGGTCGGACGTG
AAGCCCATCGCCGTCGCCTGTAGGCGCGACAGGCATTCCTCGGCCTTCGTGTAATACCGGCCATTGATCG
ACCAGCCCAGGTCCTGGCAAAGCTCGTAGAACGTGAAGGTGATCGGCTCGCCGATAGGGGTGCGCTTCGC
GTACTCCAACACCTGCTGCCACACCAGTTCGTCATCGTCGGCCCGCAGCTCGACGCCGGTGTAGGTGATC
TTCACGTCCTTGTTGACGTGGAAAATGACCTTGTTTTGCAGCGCCTCGCGCGGGATTTTCTTGTTGCGCG
TGGTGAACAGGGCAGAGCGGGCCGTGTCGTTTGGCATCGCTCGCATCGTGTCCGGCCACGGCGCAATATC
GAACAAGGAAAGCTGCATTTCCTTGATCTGCTGCTTCGTGTGTTTCAGCAACGCGGCCTGCTTGGCCTCG
CTGACCTGTTTTGCCAGGTCCTCGCCGGCGGTTTTTCGCTTCTTGGTCGTCATAGTTCCTCGCGTGTCGA
TGGTCATCGACTTCGCCAAACCTGCCGCCTCCTGTTCAAGACGACGCGAACGCTCCACGGCGGCCGATGG
CGCGGGCAGGGCAGGGGGAGCCAGTTGCACGCTGTCGCGCTCGATCTTGGCCGTAGCTTGCTGGACCATC
GAGCCGACGGACTGGAAGGTTTCGCGGGGCGCACGCATGACGGTGCGGCTTGCGATGGTTTCGGCATCCT
CGGCGGAAAACCCCGCGTCGATCAGTTCTTGCCTGTATGCCTTCCGGTCAAACGTCCGATTCATTCACCC
TCCTTGCGGGATTGCCCCGACTCACGCCGGGGCAATGTGCCCTTATTCCTGATTTGACCCGCCTGGTGCC
TTGGTGTCCAGATAATCCACCTTATCGGCAATGAAGTCGGTCCCGTAGACCGTCTGGCCGTCCTTCTCGT
ACTTGGTATTCCGAATCTTGCCCTGCACGAATACCAGCGACCCCTTGCCCAAATACTTGCCGTGGGCCTC
GGCCTGAGAGCCAAAACACTTGATGCGGAAGAAGTCGGTGCGCTCCTGCTTGTCGCCGGCATCGTTGCGC
CACATCTAGGATCTGCCAGGAACCGTAAAAAGGCCGCGTTGCTGGCGTTTTTCCATAGGCTCCGCCCCCC
TGACGAGCATCACAAAAATCGACGCTCAAGTCAGAGGTGGCGAAACCCGACAGGACTATAAAGATACCAG
GCGTTTCCCCCTGGAAGCTCCCTCGTGCGCTCTCCTGTTCCGACCCTGCCGCTTACCGGATACCTGTCCG
CCTTTCTCCCTTCGGGAAGCGTGGCGCTTTCTCATAGCTCACGCTGTAGGTATCTCAGTTCGGTGTAGGT
CGTTCGCTCCAAGCTGGGCTGTGTGCACGAACCCCCCGTTCAGCCCGACCGCTGCGCCTTATCCGGTAAC
TATCGTCTTGAGTCCAACCCGGTAAGACACGACTTATCGCCACTGGCAGCAGCCACTGGTAACAGGATTA
GCAGAGCGAGGTATGTAGGCGGTGCTACAGAGTTCTTGAAGTGGTGGCCTAACTACGGCTACACTAGAAG
AACAGTATTTGGTATCTGCGCTCTGCTGAAGCCAGTTACCTTCGGAAAAAGAGTTGGTAGCTCTTGATCC
GGCAAACAAACCACCGCTGGTAGCGGTGGTTTTTTTGTTTGCAAGCAGCAGATTACGCGCAGAAAAAAAG
GATCTCAAGAAGATCCTTTGATCTTTTCTACGGGGTCTGACGCTCAGTGGAACGAAAACTCACGTTAAGG
GATTTTGGTCATGAGATTATCAAAAAGGATCTTCACCTAGATCCTTTTAAATTAAAAATGAAGTTTTAAA
TCAATCTAAAGTATATATGAGTAAACTTGGTCTGACAGTTACCAATGCTTAATCAGTGAGGCACCTATCT
CAGCGATCTGTCTATTTCGTTCATCCATAGTTGCCTGACTCCCCGTCGTGTAGATAACTACGATACGGGA
GGGCTTACCATCTGGCCCCAGTGCTGCAATGATACCGCGAGAACCACGCTCACCGGCTCCAGATTTATCA
GCAATAAACCAGCCAGCCGGAAGGGCCGAGCGCAGAAGTGGTCCTGCAACTTTATCCGCCTCCATCCAGT
CTATTAATTGTTGCCGGGAAGCTAGAGTAAGTAGTTCGCCAGTTAATAGTTTGCGCAACGTTGTTGCCAT
TGCTACAGGCATCGTGGTGTCACGCTCGTCGTTTGGTATGGCTTCATTCAGCTCCGGTTCCCAACGATCA
AGGCGAGTTACATGATCCCCCATGTTGTGCAAAAAAGCGGTTAGCTCCTTCGGTCCTCCGATCGTTGTCA
GAAGTAAGTTGGCCGCAGTGTTATCACTCATGGTTATGGCAGCACTGCATAATTCTCTTACTGTCATGCC
ATCCGTAAGATGCTTTTCTGTGACTGGTGAGTACTCAACCAAGTCATTCTGAGAATAGTGTATGCGGCGA
CCGAGTTGCTCTTGCCCGGCGTCAATACGGGATAATACCGCGCCACATAGCAGAACTTTAAAAGTGCTCA
TCATTGGAAAACGTTCTTCGGGGCGAAAACTCTCAAGGATCTTACCGCTGTTGAGATCCAGTTCGATGTA
ACCCACTCGTGCACCCAACTGATCTTCAGCATCTTTTACTTTCACCAGCGTTTCTGGGTGAGCAAAAACA
GGAAGGCAAAATGCCGCAAAAAAGGGAATAAGGGCGACACGGAAATGTTGAATACTCATACTCTTCCTTT
TTCAATATTATTGAAGCATTTATCAAGGTTATTGTCTCATGAGCGGATACATATTTGAATGTATTTAGAA
AAATAAACAAATAGGGGTTCCGCGCACGAATTGGCCAGCGCTGCCATTTTTGGGGTGAGGCCGTTCGCGG
CCGAGGGGCGCAGCCCCTGGGGGGATGGGAGGCCCGCGTTAGCGGGCCGGGAGGGTTCGAGAAGGGGGGG
CACCCCCCTTCGGCGTGCGCGGTCACGCGCACAGGGCGCAGCCCTGGTTAAAAACAAGGTTTATAAATAT
TGGTTTAAAAGCAGGTTAAAAGACAGGTTAGCGGTGGCCGAAAAACGGGCGGAAACCCTTGCAAATGCTG
GATTTTCTGCCTGTGGACAGCCCCTCAAATGTCAATAGGTGCGCCCCTCATCTGTCAGCACTCTGCCCCT
CAAGTGTCAAGGATCGCGCCCCTCATCTGTCAGTAGTCGCGCCCCTCAAGTGTCAATACCGCAGGGCACT
TATCCCCAGGCTTGTCCACATCATCTGTGGGAAACTCGCGTAAAATCAGGCGTTTTCGCCGATTTGCGAG
GCTGGCCAGCTCCACGTCGCCGGCCGAAATCGAGCCTGCCCCTCATCTGTCAACGCCGCGCCGGGTGAGT
CGGCCCCTCAAGTGTCAACGTCCGCCCCTCATCTGTCAGTGAGGGCCAAGTTTTCCGCGAGGTATCCACA
ACGCCGGCGGCCGCGGTGTCTCGCACACGGCTTCGACGGCGTTTCTGGCGCGTTTGCAGGGCCATAGACG
GCCGCCAGCCCAGCGGCGAGGGCAACCAGCCCGGTGAGCGTCGCAAAGGAGATCCTGATCTGACTGATGG
GCTGCCTGTATCGAGTGGTGATTTTGTGCCGAGCTGCCGGTCGGGGAGCTGTTGGCTGGCTGGTGGCAGG
ATATATTGTGGTGTAAACAAATTGACGCTTAGACAACTTAATAACACATTGCGGACGTTTTTAATGTACT
GGGGTGGATGCAGTGGGCCCCACTC
